Addgene plasmid #239901: LLP979
Purpose: CaMV 35S-SynPro-14 engineered promoter driving the expression of Renilla luciferase
Depositing lab: Ryan Lister. Depositing organization: University of Western Australia. Publication: CRISPRi-based circuits to control gene expression in plants. Khan MA, Herring G, Zhu JY, Oliva M, Fourie E, Johnston B, Zhang Z, Potter J, Pineda L, Pflueger J, Swain T, Pflueger C, Lloyd JPB, Secco D, Small I, Kidd BN, Lister R. Nat Biotechnol. 2025 Mar;43(3):416-430. doi: 10.1038/s41587-024-02236-w. Epub 2024 May 20. PubMed 38769424.
Backbone
  Vector backbone: pBluescript SK(+)
  Vector type: Synthetic Biology
Growth in bacteria
  Bacterial resistance: Ampicillin, 100 μg/mL
  Growth temperature: 30°C
  Growth strain: DH5alpha
  Copy number: High Copy
Gene/Insert
  Gene/Insert name: CaMV 35S-SynPro-14::Rluc (alt name: Other genes: NOS::Fluc)
  Species: Synthetic
  Mutation: N/A
  Tag / fusion protein: PEST on C-terminus of Rluc (C terminal on insert)
  Cloning method: Restriction Enzyme; 5′ cloning site Unknown (unknown if destroyed)
Terms and licenses: Academic/Nonprofit Terms; Industry Terms: Not Available to Industry
How to cite: LLP979 was a gift from Ryan Lister (Addgene plasmid # 239901 ; http://n2t.net/addgene:239901 ; RRID:Addgene_239901)
