[The description below was written by a language model from this plasmid's Addgene catalogue record and pLannotate feature annotations shown in this document.]
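Description:
LLP979 is a dual-luciferase reporter plasmid for plant synthetic biology, built on the pBluescript SK(+) backbone. It is propagated in E. coli as a high-copy plasmid through the ColE1/pUC-type origin and selected with ampicillin via the AmpR β-lactamase gene. The backbone also retains the f1 phage origin, the flanking T7 and T3 promoters, and remnants of the lac promoter/operator and lacZα region. There are no T-DNA borders or plant selection markers in the feature table, which suggests delivery by direct transfection for transient expression rather than Agrobacterium-mediated transformation, although the record does not state the delivery route.

The payload consists of two tandem, same-orientation expression units. In the first, an engineered CaMV 35S promoter variant termed SynPro-14 (annotated only as a 35S promoter fragment) drives Renilla luciferase. The coding region is associated with an IV2 intron from potato ST-LS1, which prevents expression in bacteria. Its C-terminus carries a PEST degradation tag, and the short stretch annotated as a DREB2A fragment at that position probably corresponds to this tag. Destabilising the reporter would make the signal track changes in promoter activity more closely. This unit ends with a CaMV poly(A) signal. The second unit uses the NOS promoter to express intron-interrupted firefly luciferase (luc+) with a NOS terminator, and serves as an internal normalisation control. Each unit is followed by a synthetic poly(A) signal and a human α2-globin transcriptional pause site, which limit read-through between cassettes. The associated publication concerns CRISPRi-based gene circuits in plants, so the synthetic promoter is presumably a repressible circuit component whose output is read as the Renilla-to-firefly ratio. The record does not detail the promoter's specific modifications.
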