Features (pLannotate 1.2.2; 25 found; start..end, strand, type, name):
     33..461     -  rep_origin     f1 ori (sequence partly withheld): f1 bacteriophage origin of replication; arrow indicates direction of (+) strand synthesis
    466..623     -  CDS            lacZα (fragment): LacZα fragment of β-galactosidase; lacZ fragment
    626..644     +  promoter       T7 promoter: promoter for bacteriophage T7 RNA polymerase
    689..977     +  promoter       CaMV 35S promoter (fragment): strong constitutive promoter from cauliflower mosaic virus
   1083..1271    +  intron         IV2 intron: modified second intron of the potato ST-LS1 gene (Vancanneyt et al., 1990)
   1269..2174    +  CDS            LUCI_RENRE: Experimental evidence at protein level: Swiss-Prot protein existence level 1. Upon binding the substrate, the enzyme catalyzes an oxygenation, producing a very short-lived hydroperoxide that cyclizes into a dioxetanone structure, which collapses, releasing a CO(2) molecule. The spontaneous breakdown of the dioxetanone releases the energy (about 50 kcal/mole) that is necessary to generate the excited state of the coelenteramide product, which is the singlet form of the monoanion. In vivo the product undergoes the process of nonradiative energy transfer to an accessory protein, a green fluoresce
   2181..2255    +  CDS            DREB2A (fragment): DRE2A_ARATH - Also known as ERF045. Experimental evidence at protein level: Swiss-Prot protein existence level 1. Transcriptional activator that binds specifically to the DNA sequence 5'-[AG]CCGAC-3'. Binding to the C-repeat/DRE element mediates high salinity- and dehydration-inducible transcription. From Arabidopsis thaliana (Mouse-ear cress).
   2332..2491    +  polyA_signal   CaMV poly(A) signal (fragment): cauliflower mosaic virus polyadenylation signal
   2503..2551    +  polyA_signal   poly(A) signal: synthetic polyadenylation signal
   2565..2656    +  misc_feature   pause site: RNA polymerase II transcriptional pause signal from the human α2 globin gene
   2670..2849    +  promoter       NOS promoter: nopaline synthase promoter
   2860..2944    +  CDS            luciferase (fragment): firefly luciferase; luc+; enhanced luc+ version of the luciferase gene
   2944..3132    +  intron         IV2 intron: modified second intron of the potato ST-LS1 gene (Vancanneyt et al., 1990)
   3131..4701    +  CDS            luciferase (fragment): firefly luciferase; luc+; enhanced luc+ version of the luciferase gene
   4708..4960    +  terminator     NOS terminator: nopaline synthase terminator and poly(A) signal
   4961..5009    +  polyA_signal   poly(A) signal: synthetic polyadenylation signal
   5023..5114    +  misc_feature   pause site: RNA polymerase II transcriptional pause signal from the human α2 globin gene
   5133..5151    -  promoter       T3 promoter: promoter for bacteriophage T3 RNA polymerase
   5196..5212    -  protein_bind   lac operator: The lac repressor binds to the lac operator to inhibit transcription in E. coli. This inhibition can be relieved by adding lactose or isopropyl-β-D-thiogalactopyranoside (IPTG). lac repressor encoded by lacI
   5220..5250    -  promoter       lac promoter: promoter for the E. coli lac operon
   5265..5286    -  protein_bind   CAP binding site: CAP binding activates transcription in the presence of cAMP. E. coli catabolite activator protein
   5299..5391    -  CDS            lacI (fragment): lac repressor; lacI; The lac repressor binds to the lac operator to inhibit transcription in E. coli. This inhibition can be relieved by adding lactose or isopropyl-β-D-thiogalactopyranoside (IPTG).
   5574..6162    -  rep_origin     ori: high-copy-number ColE1/pMB1/pBR322/pUC origin of replication
   6333..7193    -  CDS            AmpR: β-lactamase; bla; confers resistance to ampicillin, carbenicillin, and related antibiotics
   7194..7298    -  promoter       AmpR promoter: bla
>Addgene plasmid #239901 | LLP979 | addgene full sequence | sequence record 490465 | Addgene NGS Result
CACCTAAATTGTAAGCGTTAATATTTTGTTAAAATTCGCGTTAAATTTTTGTTAAATCAGCTCATTTTTT
AACCAATAGGCCGAAATCGGCAAAATCCCTTATAAATCAAAAGAATAGACCGAGATAGGGT
[37 nt withheld, positions 132-168]
AAAGAACGTGGACTCCAACGTCAAAGG
[49 nt withheld, positions 196-244]
T
[91 nt withheld, positions 246-336]
G
[124 nt withheld, positions 338-461]
CCCATTCGCCATTCAGGCTGCGCAACTGTTGGGAAGGGCGATCGGTGCGGGCCTCTTCGCTATTACGCCA
GCTGGCGAAAGGGGGATGTGCTGCAAGGCGATTAAGTTGGGTAACGCCAGGGTTTTCCCAGTCACGACGT
TGTAAAACGACGGCCAGTGAATTGTAATACGACTCACTATAGGGCGAATTGGGTACAAGCTTGATCATGC
CGAATTCCGAACGCGTTTGAGACTTTTCAACAAAGGGTAATATCGGGAAACCTCCTCGGATTCCATTGCC
CAGCTATCTGTCACTTCATCAAAAGGACAGTAGAAAAGGAAGGTGGCACCTACAAATGCCATCATTGCGA
TAAAGGAAAGGCTATCGTTCAAGATGCCTCTGCCGACAGTGGTCCCAAAGATGGACCCCCACCCACGAGG
AGCATCGTGGAAAAAGAAGACGTTCCAACCACGTCTTCAAAGCAAGTGGATTGATGTGATATCTCCACTG
ACGTAAGGGATGACGCACAATCCCACGTGGTAACTTGCTCCATGTCTGGTATATAACTTTACGTATAGGT
TTAGAGTGGGGATCCGTCGACATAACTGCAGATGACTTCAAAGGTGTATGATCCTGAGCAGGTAAGTTTC
TGCTTCTACCTTTGATATATATATAATAATTATCATTAATTAGTAGTAATATAATATTTCAAATATTTTT
TTCAAAATAAAAGAATGTAGTATATAGCAATTGCTTTTCTGTAGTTTATAAGTGTGTATATTTTAATTTA
TAACTTTTCTAATATATGACCAAAATTTGTTGATGTGCAGAGAAAAAGAATGATAACTGGTCCACAATGG
TGGGCAAGATGTAAACAGATGAACGTGCTTGATTCTTTCATTAATTACTACGATTCAGAAAAGCACGCTG
AGAATGCAGTTATCTTTCTTCACGGAAACGCTGCATCTTCATATTTGTGGAGACATGTTGTGCCTCACAT
TGAACCAGTGGCTAGGTGTATTATCCCAGATCTTATCGGAATGGGAAAGTCTGGTAAATCTGGAAATGGT
TCTTACAGACTTTTGGATCATTATAAGTACCTCACAGCTTGGTTCGAACTTCTCAACTTACCTAAGAAGA
TTATTTTCGTTGGACACGATTGGGGTGCTTGCTTGGCATTCCATTACTCATACGAACACCAAGATAAGAT
CAAAGCTATAGTTCATGCAGAGAGTGTTGTGGATGTGATAGAATCTTGGGATGAGTGGCCAGATATTGAA
GAGGATATTGCTTTGATCAAGTCTGAAGAGGGAGAAAAGATGGTTCTCGAAAATAACTTTTTCGTGGAAA
CTATGCTTCCTTCAAAGATTATGAGAAAATTGGAACCAGAAGAGTTTGCTGCATATCTCGAACCTTTCAA
GGAAAAAGGAGAGGTTAGAAGGCCAACACTCAGTTGGCCTAGGGAAATACCATTAGTTAAGGGAGGTAAA
CCTGATGTTGTGCAGATCGTGAGAAATTATAACGCTTACCTTAGGGCATCAGATGATTTGCCTAAGATGT
TCATCGAGTCAGATCCAGGATTTTTCAGTAATGCTATAGTTGAAGGTGCAAAGAAATTTCCAAACACCGA
GTTCGTTAAGGTGAAAGGATTGCATTTCTCACAAGAAGATGCTCCTGATGAGATGGGAAAGTATATTAAG
TCTTTTGTTGAAAGAGTGCTCAAAAACGAGCAGGGTTCTCGATCTGATGCTTCTGAAGTAACGTCAACAA
GCTCCCAGTCTGAGGTATGCACAGTGGAAACGCCAGGTTGTGTTGGTTCTTAAGGTACCCGGCCATGCTA
GAGTCCGCAAAAATCACCAGTCTCTCTCTACAAATCTATCTCTCTCTATTTTTCTCCAGAATAATGTGTG
AGTAGTTCCCAGATAAGGGAATTAGGGTTCTTATAGGGTTTCGCTCATGTGTTGAGCATATAAGAAACCC
TTAGTATGTATTTGTATTTGTAAAATACTTCTATCAATAAAATTTCTAATTCCTAAAACCAAAATCCAGT
GACCTACTAGTAATAAAATATCTTTATTTTCATTACATCTGTGTGTTGGTTTTTTGTGTGAATCGATAGT
ACTAACATACGCTCTCCATCAAAACAAAACGAAACAAAACAAACTAGCAAAATAGGCTGTCCCCAGTGCA
AGTGCAGGTGCCAGAACATTTCTCTAGCGCTCTCTAGAGAACCGCAACGTTGAAGGAGCCACTGAGCCGC
GGGTTTCTGGAGTTTAATGAGCTAAGCACATACGTCAGAAACCATTATTGCGCGTTCAAAAGTCGCCTAA
GGTCACTATCAGCTAGCAAATATTTCTTGTCAAAAATGCTCCACTGACGTTCCATAAATTCCCCTCGGTA
TCCAATTAGAGTCCATGGATGGAAGACGCCAAAAACATAAAGAAAGGCCCGGCGCCATTCTATCCGCTGG
AAGATGGAACCGCTGGAGAGCAACTGCATAAGGTAAGTTTCTGCTTCTACCTTTGATATATATATAATAA
TTATCATTAATTAGTAGTAATATAATATTTCAAATATTTTTTTCAAAATAAAAGAATGTAGTATATAGCA
ATTGCTTTTCTGTAGTTTATAAGTGTGTATATTTTAATTTATAACTTTTCTAATATATGACCAAAATTTG
TTGATGTGCAGGCTATGAAGAGATACGCCCTGGTTCCTGGAACAATTGCTTTTACAGATGCACATATCGA
GGTGGACATCACTTACGCTGAGTACTTCGAAATGTCCGTTCGGTTGGCAGAAGCTATGAAACGATATGGG
CTGAATACAAATCACAGAATCGTCGTATGCAGTGAAAACTCTCTTCAATTCTTTATGCCGGTGTTGGGCG
CGTTATTTATCGGAGTTGCAGTTGCGCCCGCGAACGACATTTATAATGAACGTGAATTGCTCAACAGTAT
GGGCATTTCGCAGCCTACCGTGGTGTTCGTTTCCAAAAAGGGGTTGCAAAAAATTTTGAACGTGCAAAAA
AAGCTCCCAATCATCCAAAAAATTATTATCATGGATTCTAAAACGGATTACCAGGGATTTCAGTCGATGT
ACACGTTCGTCACATCTCATCTACCTCCCGGTTTTAATGAATACGATTTTGTGCCAGAGTCCTTCGATAG
GGACAAGACAATTGCACTGATCATGAACTCCTCTGGATCTACTGGTCTGCCTAAAGGTGTCGCTCTGCCT
CATAGAACTGCCTGCGTGAGATTCTCGCATGCCAGAGATCCTATTTTTGGCAATCAAATCATTCCGGATA
CTGCGATTTTAAGTGTTGTTCCATTCCATCACGGTTTTGGAATGTTTACTACACTCGGATATTTGATATG
TGGATTTCGAGTCGTCTTAATGTATAGATTTGAAGAAGAGCTGTTTCTGAGGAGCCTTCAGGATTACAAG
ATTCAAAGTGCGCTGCTGGTGCCAACCCTATTCTCCTTCTTCGCCAAAAGCACTCTGATTGACAAATACG
ATTTATCTAATTTACACGAAATTGCTTCTGGTGGCGCTCCCCTCTCTAAGGAAGTCGGGGAAGCGGTTGC
CAAGAGGTTCCATCTGCCAGGTATCAGGCAAGGATATGGGCTCACTGAGACTACATCAGCTATTCTGATT
ACACCCGAGGGGGATGATAAACCGGGCGCGGTCGGTAAAGTTGTTCCATTTTTTGAAGCGAAGGTTGTGG
ATCTGGATACCGGGAAAACGCTGGGCGTTAATCAAAGAGGCGAACTGTGTGTGAGAGGTCCTATGATTAT
GTCCGGTTATGTAAACAATCCGGAAGCGACCAACGCCTTGATTGACAAGGATGGATGGCTACATTCTGGA
GACATAGCTTACTGGGACGAAGACGAACACTTCTTCATCGTTGACCGCCTGAAGTCTCTGATTAAGTACA
AAGGCTATCAGGTGGCTCCCGCTGAATTGGAATCCATCTTGCTCCAACACCCCAACATCTTCGACGCAGG
TGTCGCAGGTCTTCCCGACGATGACGCCGGTGAACTTCCCGCCGCCGTTGTTGTTTTGGAGCACGGAAAG
ACGATGACGGAAAAAGAGATCGTGGATTACGTCGCCAGTCAAGTAACAACCGCGAAAAAGTTGCGCGGAG
GAGTTGTGTTTGTGGACGAAGTACCGAAAGGTCTTACCGGAAAACTCGACGCAAGAAAAATCAGAGAGAT
CCTCATAAAGGCCAAGAAGGGCGGAAAGATCGCCGTGTAACTCGAGGATCGTTCAAACATTTGGCAATAA
AGTTTCTTAAGATTGAATCCTGTTGCCGGTCTTGCGACGATTATCATATAATTTCTGTTGAATTACGTTA
AGCATGTAATAATTAACATGTAATGCATGACGTTATTTATGAGATGGGTTTTTATGATTAGAGTCCCGCA
ATTATACATTTAATACGCGATAGAAAACAAAATATAGCGCGCAAACTAGGATAAATTATCGCGCGCGGTG
TCATCTATGTTACTAGATCAATAAAATATCTTTATTTTCATTACATCTGTGTGTTGGTTTTTTGTGTGAA
TCGATAGTACTAACATACGCTCTCCATCAAAACAAAACGAAACAAAACAAACTAGCAAAATAGGCTGTCC
CCAGTGCAAGTGCAGGTGCCAGAACATTTCTCTGAGCTCCAGCTTTTGTTCCCTTTAGTGAGGGTTAATT
TCGAGCTTGGCGTAATCATGGTCATAGCTGTTTCCTGTGTGAAATTGTTATCCGCTCACAATTCCACACA
ACATACGAGCCGGAAGCATAAAGTGTAAAGCCTGGGGTGCCTAATGAGTGAGCTAACTCACATTAATTGC
GTTGCGCTCACTGCCCGCTTTCCAGTCGGGAAACCTGTCGTGCCAGCTGCATTAATGAATCGGCCAACGC
GCGGGGAGAGGCGGTTTGCGTATTGGGCGCTCTTCCGCTTCCTCGCTCACTGACTCGCTGCGCTCGGTCG
TTCGGCTGCGGCGAGCGGTATCAGCTCACTCAAAGGCGGTAATACGGTTATCCACAGAATCAGGGGATAA
CGCAGGAAAGAACATGTGAGCAAAAGGCCAGCAAAAGGCCAGGAACCGTAAAAAGGCCGCGTTGCTGGCG
TTTTTCCATAGGCTCCGCCCCCCTGACGAGCATCACAAAAATCGACGCTCAAGTCAGAGGTGGCGAAACC
CGACAGGACTATAAAGATACCAGGCGTTTCCCCCTGGAAGCTCCCTCGTGCGCTCTCCTGTTCCGACCCT
GCCGCTTACCGGATACCTGTCCGCCTTTCTCCCTTCGGGAAGCGTGGCGCTTTCTCATAGCTCACGCTGT
AGGTATCTCAGTTCGGTGTAGGTCGTTCGCTCCAAGCTGGGCTGTGTGCACGAACCCCCCGTTCAGCCCG
ACCGCTGCGCCTTATCCGGTAACTATCGTCTTGAGTCCAACCCGGTAAGACACGACTTATCGCCACTGGC
AGCAGCCACTGGTAACAGGATTAGCAGAGCGAGGTATGTAGGCGGTGCTACAGAGTTCTTGAAGTGGTGG
CCTAACTACGGCTACACTAGAAGAACAGTATTTGGTATCTGCGCTCTGCTGAAGCCAGTTACCTTCGGAA
AAAGAGTTGGTAGCTCTTGATCCGGCAAACAAACCACCGCTGGTAGCGGTGGTTTTTTTGTTTGCAAGCA
GCAGATTACGCGCAGAAAAAAAGGATCTCAAGAAGATCCTTTGATCTTTTCTACGGGGTCTGACGCTCAG
TGGAACGAAAACTCACGTTAAGGGATTTTGGTCATGAGATTATCAAAAAGGATCTTCACCTAGATCCTTT
TAAATTAAAAATGAAGTTTTAAATCAATCTAAAGTATATATGAGTAAACTTGGTCTGACAGTTACCAATG
CTTAATCAGTGAGGCACCTATCTCAGCGATCTGTCTATTTCGTTCATCCATAGTTGCCTGACTCCCCGTC
GTGTAGATAACTACGATACGGGAGGGCTTACCATCTGGCCCCAGTGCTGCAATGATACCGCGAGACCCAC
GCTCACCGGCTCCAGATTTATCAGCAATAAACCAGCCAGCCGGAAGGGCCGAGCGCAGAAGTGGTCCTGC
AACTTTATCCGCCTCCATCCAGTCTATTAATTGTTGCCGGGAAGCTAGAGTAAGTAGTTCGCCAGTTAAT
AGTTTGCGCAACGTTGTTGCCATTGCTACAGGCATCGTGGTGTCACGCTCGTCGTTTGGTATGGCTTCAT
TCAGCTCCGGTTCCCAACGATCAAGGCGAGTTACATGATCCCCCATGTTGTGCAAAAAAGCGGTTAGCTC
CTTCGGTCCTCCGATCGTTGTCAGAAGTAAGTTGGCCGCAGTGTTATCACTCATGGTTATGGCAGCACTG
CATAATTCTCTTACTGTCATGCCATCCGTAAGATGCTTTTCTGTGACTGGTGAGTACTCAACCAAGTCAT
TCTGAGAATAGTGTATGCGGCGACCGAGTTGCTCTTGCCCGGCGTCAATACGGGATAATACCGCGCCACA
TAGCAGAACTTTAAAAGTGCTCATCATTGGAAAACGTTCTTCGGGGCGAAAACTCTCAAGGATCTTACCG
CTGTTGAGATCCAGTTCGATGTAACCCACTCGTGCACCCAACTGATCTTCAGCATCTTTTACTTTCACCA
GCGTTTCTGGGTGAGCAAAAACAGGAAGGCAAAATGCCGCAAAAAAGGGAATAAGGGCGACACGGAAATG
TTGAATACTCATACTCTTCCTTTTTCAATATTATTGAAGCATTTATCAGGGTTATTGTCTCATGAGCGGA
TACATATTTGAATGTATTTAGAAAAATAAACAAATAGGGGTTCCGCGCACATTTCCCCGAAAAGTGC
